Addgene plasmid #146079: pAc5.1B-lambdaN-HA-DmTral-R21ES13AI15A_C
Purpose: Insect Expression of DmTral-R21ES13AI15A
Depositing lab: Elisa Izaurralde. Depositing organization: Max Planck Institute for Developmental Biology. Publication: Similar modes of interaction enable Trailer Hitch and EDC3 to associate with DCP1 and Me31B in distinct protein complexes. Tritschler F, Eulalio A, Helms S, Schmidt S, Coles M, Weichenrieder O, Izaurralde E, Truffault V. Mol Cell Biol. 2008 Nov . 28(21):6695-708. 10.1128/MCB.00759-08 PubMed 18765641.
Backbone
  Vector backbone: Unknown
  Vector type: Insect Expression
Growth in bacteria
  Bacterial resistance: Ampicillin, 100 μg/mL
  Growth temperature: 37°C
  Growth strain: DH5alpha
  Copy number: Low Copy
Gene/Insert
  Gene/Insert name: DmTral-R21ES13AI15A (alt names: Trailer Hitch; Dm LSm47)
  Species: D. melanogaster (fly)
  Mutation: three silent mutations A198C, A387G, A1437G and 4 mutations Q279H, E485G, K512R and A605V compared to the sequence given by: NCBI:NM_140328.4 or UniProt Q9VTZ0.
  Entrez Gene: tral (a.k.a. Dmel_CG10686, BEST:GH08269, CG10686, DmLSm15, Dmel\CG10686, LSm15, Lsm15, Scd6p, TRAL, Tral, anon-EST:Posey139, anon-WO0172774.89, anon-WO02059370.24, p67, p70)
  Cloning method: Unknown
Terms and licenses: Academic/Nonprofit Terms; Industry Terms: Not Available to Industry
Depositor comments: Plasmids from this collection were made available to the research community and donated after the lab closed. Please note that the sequence provided by the depositing laboratory may be theoretical/predicted or based on Sanger sequencing results. There may be discrepancies between sequencing results obtained by Addgene and the depositor sequence. If an Addgene verified sequence is not available, please contact before placing your order to request that our lab fully sequence the plasmid.
How to cite: pAc5.1B-lambdaN-HA-DmTral-R21ES13AI15A_C was a gift from Elisa Izaurralde (Addgene plasmid # 146079 ; http://n2t.net/addgene:146079 ; RRID:Addgene_146079)
