[The description below was written by a language model from this plasmid's Addgene catalogue record and pLannotate feature annotations shown in this document.]
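Description:
pAc5.1B-lambdaN-HA-DmTral-R21ES13AI15A_C is an insect-cell expression plasmid of about 7.4 kb. The catalogue lists the backbone as unknown, although the name and the annotated parts point to a pAc5.1-type vector. It is propagated in E. coli through a ColE1/pUC-type origin and selected with ampicillin via the AmpR (β-lactamase) gene and its promoter. The feature annotation describes this origin as high-copy, whereas the catalogue records the plasmid as low copy. Short fragments annotated as a tetracycline resistance gene and SV40 large T antigen appear to be non-functional backbone remnants.

The payload is driven by the constitutive Drosophila melanogaster actin 5C (Ac5) promoter and terminated by an SV40 polyadenylation signal. Downstream of the promoter lie a short fragment of the bacteriophage lambda N protein, an HA epitope (a short match to the 3xHA feature) and the coding sequence of D. melanogaster Trailer Hitch (Tral). The annotation tool detects Tral only as two stretches of similarity to its mouse homologue Lsm14a, a P-body component and translational repressor. As the name indicates, the insert carries the substitutions R21E, S13A and I15A. The record also notes three silent changes and four further amino-acid differences relative to the reference sequence. A vector-derived V5 tag lies downstream of the insert; the record does not say whether it is in frame with Tral.

The lambda N peptide is commonly used to tether a fusion protein to reporter mRNAs carrying BoxB hairpins, while the HA tag allows detection and immunoprecipitation. The stated purpose is simply insect expression of this Tral mutant. The associated work examined how Tral and EDC3 associate with DCP1 and Me31B.
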