Features (pLannotate 1.2.2; 12 found; start..end, strand, type, name):
     56..2568    +  promoter       Ac5 promoter: Drosophila melanogaster actin 5C promoter
   2588..2653    +  CDS            N (fragment): REGN_LAMBD - Experimental evidence at protein level: Swiss-Prot protein existence level 1. Plays a role as a transcriptional antitermination factor that allows the virus to initiate its lytic phase. Activates expression of the delayed viral early genes by modifying host RNA polymerase (RNAP) into a form that is resistant to termination signals. This antitermination function requires the host NusA protein which serves to stabilize the interaction between antitermination protein N and host RNA polymerase. From Escherichia phage lambda (Bacteriophage lambda).
   2678..2704    +  CDS            3xHA (fragment): three tandem HA epitope tags
   2717..3004    +  CDS            Lsm14a (fragment): LS14A_MOUSE - Also known as Fam61a, Rap55a. Experimental evidence at protein level: Swiss-Prot protein existence level 1. Essential for formation of P-bodies, cytoplasmic structures that provide storage sites for translationally inactive mRNAs and protect them from degradation. Acts as a repressor of mRNA translation. May play a role in mitotic spindle assembly. From Mus musculus (Mouse).
   3917..4336    +  CDS            Lsm14a (fragment): LS14A_MOUSE - Also known as Fam61a, Rap55a. Experimental evidence at protein level: Swiss-Prot protein existence level 1. Essential for formation of P-bodies, cytoplasmic structures that provide storage sites for translationally inactive mRNAs and protect them from degradation. Acts as a repressor of mRNA translation. May play a role in mitotic spindle assembly. From Mus musculus (Mouse).
   4711..4752    +  CDS            V5 tag: epitope tag from simian virus 5
   4852..4986    -  polyA_signal   SV40 poly(A) signal: SV40 polyadenylation signal
   5009..5093    -  CDS            large T antigen (fragment): large T antigen from SV40 (simian virus 40)
   5094..5564    +  CDS            TcR (fragment): tetracycline efflux protein; tet; confers resistance to tetracycline
   5608..6196    -  rep_origin     ori: high-copy-number ColE1/pMB1/pBR322/pUC origin of replication
   6367..7227    -  CDS            AmpR: β-lactamase; bla; confers resistance to ampicillin, carbenicillin, and related antibiotics
   7228..7332    -  promoter       AmpR promoter: bla
>Addgene plasmid #146079 | pAc5.1B-lambdaN-HA-DmTral-R21ES13AI15A_C | depositor full sequence | sequence record 288524 | Full Sequence
CTTCAAGGAATTAATTCTATATTCTAAAAACACAAATGATACTTCTAAAAAAAATCATGAATGGCATCAA
CTCTGAATCAAATCTTTGCAGATGCACCTACTTCTCATTTCCACTGTCACATCATTTTTCCAGATCTCGC
TGCCTGTTATGTGGCCCACAAACCAAGACACGTTTTATGGCCATTAAAGCTGGCTGATCGTCGCCAAACA
CCAAATACATATCAATATGTACATTCGAGAAAGAAGCGATCAAAGAAGCGTCTTCGGGCGAGTAGGAGAA
TGCGGAGGAGAAGGAGAACGAGCTGATCTAGTATCTCTCCACAATCCAATGCCAACTGACCAACTGGCCA
TATTCGGAGCAATTTGAAGCCAATTTCCATCGCCTGGCGATCGCTCCATTCTTGGCTATATGTTTTTCAC
CGTTCCCGGGGCCATTTTCAAAGACTCGTCGGTAAGATAAGATTGTGTCACTCGCTGTCTCTCTTCATTT
GTCGAAGAATGCTGAGGAATTTCGCGATGACGTCGGCGAGTATTTTGAAGAATGAGAATAATTTGTATTT
ATACGAAAATCAGTTAGTGGAATTTTCTACAAAAACATGTTATCTATAGATAATTTTGTTGCAAAATATG
TTGACTATGACAAAGATTGTATGTATATACCTTTAATGTATTCTCATTTTCTTATGTATTTATAATGGCA
ATGATGATACTGATGATATTTTAAGATGATGCCAGACCACAGGCTGATTTCTGCGTCTTTTGCCGAACGC
AGTGCATGTGCGGTTGTTGTTTTTTGGAATAGTTTCAATTTTCGGACTGTCCGCTTTGATTTCAGTTTCT
TGGCTTATTCAAAAAGCAAAGTAAAGCCAAAAAAGCGAGATGGCAATACCAAATGCGGCAAAACGGTAGT
GGAAGGAAAGGGGTGCGGGGCAGCGGAAGGAAGGGTGGGGCGGGGCGTGGCGGGGTCTGTGGCTGGGCGC
GACGTCACCGACGTTGGAGCCACTCCTTTGACCATGTGTGCGTGTGTGTATTATTCGTGTCTCGCCACTC
GCCGGTTGTTTTTTTCTTTTTATCTCGCTCTCTCTAGCGCCATCTCGTACGCATGCTCAACGCACCGCAT
GTTGCCGTGTCCTTTATGCGTCATTTTGGCTCGAAATAGGCAATTATTTAAACAAAGATTAGTCAACGAA
AACGCTAAAATAAATAAGTCTACAATATGGTTACTTATTGCCATGTGTGTGCAGCCAACGATAGCAACAA
AAGCAACAACACAGTGGCTTTCCCTCTTTCACTTTTTGTTTGCAAGCGCGTGCGAGCAAGACGGCACGAC
CGGCAAACGCAATTACGCTGACAAAGAGCAGACGAAGTTTTGGCCGAAAAACATCAAGGCGCCTGATACG
AATGCATTTGCAATAACAATTGCGATATTTAATATTGTTTATGAAGCTGTTTGACTTCAAAACACACAAA
AAAAAAAATAAAACAAATTATTTGAAAGAGAATTAGGAATCGGACAGCTTATCGTTACGGGCTAACAGCA
CACCGAGACGAAATAGCTTACCTGACGTCACAGCCTCTGGAAGAACTGCCGCCAAGCAGAGAGAGAGAGA
AAAAGAGGGAGAGCAGCTTAGACCGCATGTGCTTGTGTGTGAGGCGTCTCTCTCTTCGTCTCCTGTTTGC
GCAAACGCATAGACTGCACTGAGAAAATCGATTACCTATTTTTTATGAATGAATATTTGCACTATTACTA
TTCAAAACTATTAAGATAGCAATCACATTCAATAGCCAAATACTATACCACCTGAGCGATGCAACGAAAT
GATCAATTTGAGCAAAAATGCTGCATATTTAGGACGGCATCATTATAGAAATGCTTCTTGCTGTGTACTT
TTCTCTCGTCTGGCAGCTGTTTCGCCGTTATTGTTAAAACCGGCTTAAGTTAGGTGTGTTTTCTACGACT
AGTGATGCCCCTACTAGAAGATGTGTGTTGCACAAATGTCCCTGAATAACCAATTTGAAGTGCAGATAGC
AGTAAACGTAAGCTAATATGAATATTATTTAACTGTAATGTTTTAATATCGCTGGACATTACTAATAAAC
CCACTATAAACACATGTACATATGTATGTTTTGGCATACAATGAGTAGTTGGGGAAAAAATGTGTAAAAG
CACCGTGACCATCACAGCATAAAGATAACCAGCTGAAGTATCGAATATGAGTAACCCCCAAATTGAATCA
CATGCCGCAACTGATAGGACCCATGGAAGTACACTCTTCATGGCGATATACAAGACACACACAAGCACGA
ACACCCAGTTGCGGAGGAAATTCTCCGTAAATGAAAACCCAATCGGCGAACAATTCATACCCATATATGG
TAAAAGTTTTGAACGCGACTTGAGAGCGGAGAGCATTGCGGCTGATAAGGTTTTAGCGCTAAGCGGGCTT
TATAAAACGGGCTGCGGGACCAGTTTTCATATCACTACCGTTTGAGTTCTTGTGCTGTGTGGATACTCCT
CCCGACACAAAGCCGCTCCATCAGCCAGCAGTCGTCTAATCCAGAGACCCCGGATCGGGGTACCAACATG
GACGCACAAACACGACGACGTGAGCGTCGCGCTGAGAAACAAGCTCAATGGAAAGCTGCAAACGGTGGAT
CTCCTCCACATATGGCTTACCCATACGATGTTCCAGATTACGCTCCTCCAAGCTTGATGAGCGGGGGATT
ACCGGAGTTGGGCTCCAAAATCGCGCTCGCGTCCAAGGCGGACATTGAGTACGAGGGCCGCCTGTACACG
GTGGATCCGCAGGAGTGCACCATTGCGCTCTCGAGTGTGCGATCCTTCGGTACAGAAGATCGGGACACCC
AGTTCCAGATAGCGCCGCAATCGCAGATCTACGACTACATCCTCTTCCGTGGCTCGGACATCAAGGACAT
TCGCGTTGTCAACAACCACACGCTGCCGCACCACAATGACCCGGCGATCATGCAGGCGCAGCTCCAGAAC
GGACCGCCCCAGATGCCGCAGCACTTCCCCATGCCCAGCGGGATGAGCGGTCCGCCGCAGCAGCAACAGG
TGCCGTCGCAGCAACCGCCCCAGATGCCAAGCGGTGGAGGCAGTGGTGGTGCTGGTGGAGCAGGAGCTCC
TGGCGGCGGCGGACCCGGCTACGGCAATGGCAATCCGTTCGGCAACCTCGGCGGTCCCAATCTGGCCAAC
ATGGTGGGCAATGCGGGCGGATCGCTTGCACCCGGTTCCGGTGCTCCGGGCAGCGGACCCTTCATGCACA
TCGGTGGCAATCAGCAGCAACCGAAGCCCCAGCAGCAGAAACAGCCAAACATGCTGGCCGGTGCCTCGCG
ATCGACGACGCCCATTAGCCTGATTGTGAGTCCCACGGCGGAGCTGACTCAGCAGCAGCAGCTGCACCAG
CAACAGAACGCTGGCCAGGGTGGCAACGGACGCGATGCAGGACATAAGCGCCAGAACCACCAGCAGCAAC
AGAATCAGCAGCATCAGCAACGTGGCGGACCCAGCCACAACAATATGCAGCATCAGCAGCAACGAGGCGG
CGGCAGTGGAACGGACTTCTATAACCAGCAGCGGGATCGTCGGGACTCCGGACGTCAAATGGACAACAAC
TATAGCAACAACTACAACAACAATAATAATAATCAGCGCAATCGCGGCGGCGGCAACGGAATGCAACAGC
AGCAGCGAGGAGGAAACGGCGGCAGCGGCGGCGGCGGTGGAAACGGAGGTGGAAACAACCCGGCCTGGAA
CATGCATCGCGGCAACCAGAACTCGAACAACATGATGAACATGCGCAACCGCGGCATGGGATCCCGCGGC
CCCATGCGACCCAATCAGGGCTATCGTCCGCAGTCGGCCAATAATCAGAACAAGCCGCGGAACAAGATCA
AGTTCGAGGGCGACTTCGATTTCGAGCAGGCAAACAACAAGTTCGAGGAACTGCGCTCCCAACTGGCCAA
GCTCAAGGTGGCCGAGGATGGTGCACCCAAGCCAGCCACCAATGCAACGGCCGCCACTGCAACTGCAACC
AATGAGCAGGTGGGTGAGAAGGTTGAAGGCGTTCACACACTGAATGGCGAGACCGACAAGAAGGATGATT
CTGGCAACGAGACCGGCGCTGGGGAGCACGAGCCTGAGGGGGATGATGTTGCTGTGTGCTACGACAAGAC
CAAATCGTTCTTCGACAACATCTCGTGCGAGGCTGCCCAGGATCGCAGCAGGAACAAGAAGAACGATTGG
CGCCAGGAGCGCAAGTTGAACACGGAGACCTTCGGAGTGTCCTCCACACGACGTGGCAGTTACCGCGGAC
GCAACCAATACTACAACAATAATGGCAACGGCGGCATTAACTCGGGATATGGAGGAGCGCCAGGCTACAA
CAGGAACAATTATCGCATGGGTGGCGGCGGCGGAAACTTCCGAAACAGGAGCAACAATCGCAACAACGGC
GGCGGTCGTGGCGGAAACGGAATGCCAAACATCACCAATGGCAACACGGTTGCTGCGCTGAAGGCGGCCA
ACAATGCTGCTGGCCACGGATCCAATGCCACGGACTCCAGTGCACCAAATGCCACAACCGCGACGACAAA
GTCGACGTCCCTCTTGCCAGAGCAGACGCAACAGGTGGCGGCAGTTTCACAATAGGCGGCCGCTCGAGTC
TAGAGGGCCCGCGGTTCGAAGGTAAGCCTATCCCTAACCCTCTCCTCGGTCTCGATTCTACGCGTACCGG
TCATCATCACCATCACCATTGAGTTTAAACCCGCTGATCAGCCTCGACTGTGCCTTCTAAGGCCTGAGCT
CGCTGATCAGCCTCGATCGAGGATCCAGACATGATAAGATACATTGATGAGTTTGGACAAACCACAACTA
GAATGCAGTGAAAAAAATGCTTTATTTGTGAAATTTGTGATGCTATTGCTTTATTTGTAACCATTATAAG
CTGCAATAAACAAGTTAACAACAACAATTGCATTCATTTTATGTTTCAGGTTCAGGGGGAGGTGTGGGAG
GTTTTTTAAAGCAAGTAAAACCTCTACAAATGTGGTATGGCTGATTATGATCAGTCGACCGATGCCCTTG
AGAGCCTTCAACCCAGTCAGCTCCTTCCGGTGGGCGCGGGGCATGACTATCGTCGCCGCACTTATGACTG
TCTTCTTTATCATGCAACTCGTAGGACAGGTGCCGGCAGCGCTCTGGGTCATTTTCGGCGAGGACCGCTT
TCGCTGGAGCGCGACGATGATCGGCCTGTCGCTTGCGGTATTCGGAATCTTGCACGCCCTCGCTCAAGCC
TTCGTCACTGGTCCCGCCACCAAACGTTTCGGCGAGAAGCAGGCCATTATCGCCGGCATGGCGGCCGACG
CGCTGGGCTACGTCTTGCTGGCGTTCGCGACGCGAGGCTGGATGGCCTTCCCCATTATGATTCTTCTCGC
TTCCGGCGGCATCGGGATGCCCGCGTTGCAGGCCATGCTGTCCAGGCAGGTAGATGACGACCATCAGGGA
CAGCTTCAAGGATCGCTCGCGGCTCTTACCAGCCAGCAAAAGGCCAGGAACCGTAAAAAGGCCGCGTTGC
TGGCGTTTTTCCATAGGCTCCGCCCCCCTGACGAGCATCACAAAAATCGACGCTCAAGTCAGAGGTGGCG
AAACCCGACAGGACTATAAAGATACCAGGCGTTTCCCCCTGGAAGCTCCCTCGTGCGCTCTCCTGTTCCG
ACCCTGCCGCTTACCGGATACCTGTCCGCCTTTCTCCCTTCGGGAAGCGTGGCGCTTTCTCAATGCTCAC
GCTGTAGGTATCTCAGTTCGGTGTAGGTCGTTCGCTCCAAGCTGGGCTGTGTGCACGAACCCCCCGTTCA
GCCCGACCGCTGCGCCTTATCCGGTAACTATCGTCTTGAGTCCAACCCGGTAAGACACGACTTATCGCCA
CTGGCAGCAGCCACTGGTAACAGGATTAGCAGAGCGAGGTATGTAGGCGGTGCTACAGAGTTCTTGAAGT
GGTGGCCTAACTACGGCTACACTAGAAGGACAGTATTTGGTATCTGCGCTCTGCTGAAGCCAGTTACCTT
CGGAAAAAGAGTTGGTAGCTCTTGATCCGGCAAACAAACCACCGCTGGTAGCGGTGGTTTTTTTGTTTGC
AAGCAGCAGATTACGCGCAGAAAAAAAGGATCTCAAGAAGATCCTTTGATCTTTTCTACGGGGTCTGACG
CTCAGTGGAACGAAAACTCACGTTAAGGGATTTTGGTCATGAGATTATCAAAAAGGATCTTCACCTAGAT
CCTTTTAAATTAAAAATGAAGTTTTAAATCAATCTAAAGTATATATGAGTAAACTTGGTCTGACAGTTAC
CAATGCTTAATCAGTGAGGCACCTATCTCAGCGATCTGTCTATTTCGTTCATCCATAGTTGCCTGACTCC
CCGTCGTGTAGATAACTACGATACGGGAGGGCTTACCATCTGGCCCCAGTGCTGCAATGATACCGCGAGA
CCCACGCTCACCGGCTCCAGATTTATCAGCAATAAACCAGCCAGCCGGAAGGGCCGAGCGCAGAAGTGGT
CCTGCAACTTTATCCGCCTCCATCCAGTCTATTAATTGTTGCCGGGAAGCTAGAGTAAGTAGTTCGCCAG
TTAATAGTTTGCGCAACGTTGTTGCCATTGCTGCAGGCATCGTGGTGTCACGCTCGTCGTTTGGTATGGC
TTCATTCAGCTCCGGTTCCCAACGATCAAGGCGAGTTACATGATCCCCCATGTTGTGCAAAAAAGCGGTT
AGCTCCTTCGGTCCTCCGATCGTTGTCAGAAGTAAGTTGGCCGCAGTGTTATCACTCATGGTTATGGCAG
CACTGCATAATTCTCTTACTGTCATGCCATCCGTAAGATGCTTTTCTGTGACTGGTGAGTACTCAACCAA
GTCATTCTGAGAATAGTGTATGCGGCGACCGAGTTGCTCTTGCCCGGCGTCAACACGGGATAATACCGCG
CCACATAGCAGAACTTTAAAAGTGCTCATCATTGGAAAACGTTCTTCGGGGCGAAAACTCTCAAGGATCT
TACCGCTGTTGAGATCCAGTTCGATGTAACCCACTCGTGCACCCAACTGATCTTCAGCATCTTTTACTTT
CACCAGCGTTTCTGGGTGAGCAAAAACAGGAAGGCAAAATGCCGCAAAAAAGGGAATAAGGGCGACACGG
AAATGTTGAATACTCATACTCTTCCTTTTTCAATATTATTGAAGCATTTATCAGGGTTATTGTCTCATGA
GCGGATACATATTTGAATGTATTTAGAAAAATAAACAAATAGGGGTTCCGCGCACATTTCCCCGAAAAGT
GCCACCTGACGTCTAAGAAACCATTATTATCATGACATTAACCTATAAAAATAGGCGTATCACGAGGCCC
TTTCGT
